Addgene plasmid #37503: pBad His6 MBP TEV LIC cloning vector (8C)
Purpose: (Empty Backbone)
Depositing lab: Scott Gradia. Depositing organization: University of California, Berkeley.
Backbone
  Vector backbone: pBAD
  Backbone size (bp): 6848
  Vector type: Bacterial Expression
  Promoter: araBAD arabinose
  Tag / fusion protein: His6 (N terminal on backbone); MBP (N terminal on backbone); TEV recognition (N terminal on backbone)
Growth in bacteria
  Bacterial resistance: Ampicillin, 100 μg/mL
  Growth temperature: 37°C
  Growth strain: XL1 Blue
  Copy number: Low Copy
Gene/Insert
  Cloning method: Ligation Independent Cloning
  Sequencing primers: 5′ MBP F (5'ggtcgtcagactgtcgatgaagcc); 3′ ARA Rv (5'ctgttttatcagaccgcttc)
Terms and licenses: Academic/Nonprofit Terms; Industry Terms: Not Available to Industry
Depositor comments: This plasmid is an empty vector. Your gene can be inserted via LIC cloning. 8-series vectors are induced with L-arabinose for tighter control of expression. Glucose can be added to the medium to further inhibit leaky expression. The plasmid can be expressed in any E. coli line that lacks proteases. 8C adds a TEV-cleavable His6-MBP tag to the N-terminus of your protein. MBP can enhance the solubility of your protein of interest. To clone into this vector, add LIC v1 tags to the 5' end of your PCR primers. Forward - 5'TACTTCCAATCCAATGCA3' Reverse - 5'TTATCCACTTCCAATGTTATTA3' Linearize the plasmid with SspI and gel purify. When digesting the DNA with T4 polymerase, use dCTP for insert and dGTP for vector. More information on this vector can be found through http://qb3.berkeley.edu/qb3/macrolab/
How to cite: pBad His6 MBP TEV LIC cloning vector (8C) was a gift from Scott Gradia (Addgene plasmid # 37503)
