[The description below was written by a language model from this plasmid's Addgene catalogue record and pLannotate feature annotations shown in this document.]
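Description:
pBad His6 MBP TEV LIC cloning vector (8C) is an empty bacterial expression backbone of 6,848 bp, built on pBAD and designed for arabinose-inducible production of tagged recombinant proteins in E. coli. It replicates from a ColE1/pMB1-type origin accompanied by the rop gene and the pBR322 bom region, which fits the catalogue's low-copy designation, and it is selected with ampicillin through a β-lactamase gene under its own promoter. A fragment of the tetracycline resistance gene is also annotated, apparently a nonfunctional pBR322-derived remnant. The two feature tables (repository sequencing result and depositor sequence) show the same fifteen features in opposite orientation and agree with each other.

The expression cassette consists of the araBAD promoter with the divergently transcribed araC regulator, a strong ribosome binding site from phage T7 gene 10, and an open reading frame encoding a His6 tag, a signal-sequence-free maltose binding protein that remains cytosolic, and a TEV protease recognition site. The site is annotated only as a fragment, as might be expected if the cloning junction sits within or beside it. Downstream lie a 5S rRNA segment and the rrnB T1 terminator. A gene of interest is inserted after the TEV site by ligation independent cloning: the vector is linearized with SspI, and vector and PCR product carrying the LIC v1 tags are treated with T4 polymerase to generate complementary overhangs. The resulting protein carries an N-terminal His6-MBP fusion, with His6 serving affinity purification, MBP helping solubility, and TEV cleavage removing both. Arabinose induction gives tight expression control, and glucose can further suppress leaky expression, according to the depositor.
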