Features (pLannotate 1.2.2; 15 found; start..end, strand, type, name):
    106..210     +  promoter       AmpR promoter: bla
    211..1071    +  CDS            AmpR: β-lactamase; bla; confers resistance to ampicillin, carbenicillin, and related antibiotics
   1241..1829    +  rep_origin     ori: high-copy-number ColE1/pMB1/pBR322/pUC origin of replication
   2015..2155    -  misc_feature   bom: basis of mobility region from pBR322
   2257..2448    -  CDS            rop: Rop protein, which maintains plasmids at low copy number; rop
   2465..2845    +  CDS            YPB1_ECOLX: Protein predicted: Swiss-Prot protein existence level 4. From Escherichia coli.
   3087..3987    -  CDS            TcR (fragment): tetracycline efflux protein; tet; confers resistance to tetracycline
   4087..4962    -  CDS            araC: ARAC_ECOLI - Experimental evidence at protein level: Swiss-Prot protein existence level 1. Transcription factor that regulates the expression of several genes involved in the transport and metabolism of L-arabinose (PubMed:4362626, PubMed:328165, PubMed:6251457, PubMed:2962192, PubMed:6319708, PubMed:2231717, PubMed:1447222). Functions both as a positive and a negative regulator (PubMed:328165, PubMed:6251457). In the presence of arabinose, activates the expression of the araBAD, araE, araFGH and araJ promoters (PubMed:4362626, PubMed:328165, PubMed:6251457, PubMed:2962192, PubMed:6319708, Pub
   4989..5273    +  promoter       araBAD promoter: araBAD; promoter of the L-arabinose operon of E. coli; the araC regulatory gene is transcribed in the opposite direction (Guzman et al., 1995)
   5307..5329    +  RBS            RBS: efficient ribosome binding site from bacteriophage T7 gene 10 (Olins and Rangwala, 1989)
   5349..5366    +  CDS            6xHis: 6xHis affinity tag
   5376..6476    +  CDS            MBP: maltose binding protein from E. coli; malE (mutated); This version of the gene does not encode a signal sequence, so MBP will remain in the cytosol.
   6531..6547    +  CDS            TEV site (fragment): tobacco etch virus (TEV) protease recognition and cleavage site
   6663..6778    +  ncRNA          5S rRNA: Accession: RF00001 - 5S ribosomal RNA
   6782..6828    +  terminator     rrnB T1 terminator: transcription terminator T1 from the E. coli rrnB gene
>Addgene plasmid #37503 | pBad His6 MBP TEV LIC cloning vector (8C) | depositor full sequence | sequence record 47449 | pBad His6 MBP TEV LIC cloning vector (8C) sequence 6848 bps
AATTCTTGAAGACGAAAGGGCCTCGTGATACGCCTATTTTTATAGGTTAATGTCATGATAATAATGGTTT
CTTAGACGTCAGGTGGCACTTTTCGGGGAAATGTGCGCGGAACCCCTATTTGTTTATTTTTCTAAATACA
TTCAAATATGTATCCGCTCATGAGACAATAACCCTGATAAATGCTTCAATAACATTGAAAAAGGAAGAGT
ATGAGTATTCAACATTTCCGTGTCGCCCTTATTCCCTTTTTTGCGGCATTTTGCCTTCCTGTTTTTGCTC
ACCCAGAAACGCTGGTGAAAGTAAAAGATGCTGAAGATCAGTTGGGTGCACGAGTGGGTTACATCGAACT
GGATCTCAACAGCGGTAAGATCCTTGAGAGTTTTCGCCCCGAAGAACGTTTTCCAATGATGAGCACTTTT
AAAGTTCTGCTATGTGGCGCGGTATTATCCCGTGTTGACGCCGGGCAAGAGCAACTCGGTCGCCGCATAC
ACTATTCTCAGAATGACTTGGTTGAGTACTCACCAGTCACAGAAAAGCATCTTACGGATGGCATGACAGT
AAGAGAATTATGCAGTGCTGCCATAACCATGAGTGATAACACTGCGGCCAACTTACTTCTGACAACGATC
GGAGGACCGAAGGAGCTAACCGCTTTTTTGCACAACATGGGGGATCATGTAACTCGCCTTGATCGTTGGG
AACCGGAGCTGAATGAAGCCATACCAAACGACGAGCGTGACACCACGATGCCTGCAGCAATGGCAACAAC
GTTGCGCAAACTATTAACTGGCGAACTACTTACTCTAGCTTCCCGGCAACAATTAATAGACTGGATGGAG
GCGGATAAAGTTGCAGGACCACTTCTGCGCTCGGCCCTTCCGGCTGGCTGGTTTATTGCTGATAAATCTG
GAGCCGGTGAGCGTGGGTCTCGCGGTATCATTGCAGCACTGGGGCCAGATGGTAAGCCCTCCCGTATCGT
AGTTATCTACACGACGGGGAGTCAGGCAACTATGGATGAACGAAATAGACAGATCGCTGAGATAGGTGCC
TCACTGATTAAGCATTGGTAACCCGGGACCAAGTTTACTCATATATACTTTAGATTGATTTAAAACTTCA
TTTTTAATTTAAAAGGATCTAGGTGAAGATCCTTTTTGATAATCTCATGACCAAAATCCCTTAACGTGAG
TTTTCGTTCCACTGAGCGTCAGACCCCGTAGAAAAGATCAAAGGATCTTCTTGAGATCCTTTTTTTCTGC
GCGTAATCTGCTGCTTGCAAACAAAAAAACCACCGCTACCAGCGGTGGTTTGTTTGCCGGATCAAGAGCT
ACCAACTCTTTTTCCGAAGGTAACTGGCTTCAGCAGAGCGCAGATACCAAATACTGTCCTTCTAGTGTAG
CCGTAGTTAGGCCACCACTTCAAGAACTCTGTAGCACCGCCTACATACCTCGCTCTGCTAATCCTGTTAC
CAGTGGCTGCTGCCAGTGGCGATAAGTCGTGTCTTACCGGGTTGGACTCAAGACGATAGTTACCGGATAA
GGCGCAGCGGTCGGGCTGAACGGGGGGTTCGTGCACACAGCCCAGCTTGGAGCGAACGACCTACACCGAA
CTGAGATACCTACAGCGTGAGCTATGAGAAAGCGCCACGCTTCCCGAAGGGAGAAAGGCGGACAGGTATC
CGGTAAGCGGCAGGGTCGGAACAGGAGAGCGCACGAGGGAGCTTCCAGGGGGAAACGCCTGGTATCTTTA
TAGTCCTGTCGGGTTTCGCCACCTCTGACTTGAGCGTCGATTTTTGTGATGCTCGTCAGGGGGGCGGAGC
CTATGGAAAAACGCCAGCAACGCGGCCTTTTTACGGTTCCTGGCCTTTTGCTGGCCTTTTGCTCACATGT
TCTTTCCTGCGTTATCCCCTGATTCTGTGGATAACCGTATTACCGCCTTTGAGTGAGCTGATACCGCTCG
CCGCAGCCGAACGACCGAGCGCAGCGAGTCAGTGAGCGAGGAAGCGGAAGAGCGCCTGATGCGGTATTTT
CTCCTTACGCATCTGTGCGGTATTTCACACCGCATATGGTGCACTCTCAGTACAATCTGCTCTGATGCCG
CATAGTTAAGCCAGTATACACTCCGCTATCGCTACGTGACTGGGTCATGGCTGCGCCCCGACACCCGCCA
ACACCCGCTGACGCGCCCTGACGGGCTTGTCTGCTCCCGGCATCCGCTTACAGACAAGCTGTGACCGTCT
CCGGGAGCTGCATGTGTCAGAGGTTTTCACCGTCATCACCGAAACGCGCGAGGCAGCTGCGGTAAAGCTC
ATCAGCGTGGTCGTGAAGCGATTCACAGATGTCTGCCTGTTCATCCGCGTCCAGCTCGTTGAGTTTCTCC
AGAAGCGTTAATGTCTGGCTTCTGATAAAGCGGGCCATGTTAAGGGCGGTTTTTTCCTGTTTGGTCACTG
ATGCCTCCGTGTAAGGGGGATTTCTGTTCATGGGGGTAATGATACCGATGAAACGAGAGAGGATGCTCAC
GATACGGGTTACTGATGATGAACATGCCCGGTTACTGGAACGTTGTGAGGGTAAACAACTGGCGGTATGG
ATGCGGCGGGACCAGAGAAAAATCACTCAGGGTCAATGCCAGCGCTTCGTTAATACAGATGTAGGTGTTC
CACAGGGTAGCCAGCAGCATCCTGCGATGCAGATCCGGAACATAATGGTGCAGGGCGCTGACTTCCGCGT
TTCCAGACTTTACGAAACACGGAAACCGAAGACCATTCATGTTGTTGCTCAGGTCGCAGACGTTTTGCAG
CAGCAGTCGCTTCACGTTCGCTCGCGTATCGGTGATTCATTCTGCTAACCAGTAAGGCAACCCCGCCAGC
CTAGCCGGGTCCTCAACGACAGGAGCACGATCATGCGCACCCGTGGCCAGGACCCAACGCTGCCCGAGAT
GCGCCGCGTGCGGCTGCTGGAGATGGCGGACGCGATGGATATGTTCTGCCAAGGGTTGGTTTGCGCATTC
ACAGTTCTCCGCAAGAATTGATTGGCTCCAATTCTTGGAGTGGTGAATCCGTTAGCGAGGTGCCGCCGGC
TTCCATTCAGGTCGAGGTGGCCCGGCTCCATGCACCGCGACGCAACGCGGGGAGGCAGACAAGGTATAGG
GCGGCGCCTACAATCCATGCCAACCCGTTCCATGTGCTCGCCGAGGCGGCATAAATCGCCGTGACGATCA
GCGGTCCAGTGATCGAAGTTAGGCTGGTAAGAGCCGCGAGCGATCCTTGAAGCTGTCCCTGATGGTCGTC
ATCTACCTGCCTGGACAGCATGGCCTGCAACGCGGGCATCCCGATGCCGCCGGAAGCGAGAAGAATCATA
ATGGGGAAGGCCATCCAGCCTCGCGTCGCGAACGCCAGCAAGACGTAGCCCAGCGCGTCGGCCGCCATGC
CGGCGATAATGGCCTGCTTCTCGCCGAAACGTTTGGTGGCGGGACCAGTGACGAAGGCTTGAGCGAGGGC
GTGCAAGATTCCGAATACCGCAAGCGACAGGCCGATCATCGTCGCGCTCCAGCGAAAGCGGTCCTCGCCG
AAAATGACCCAGAGCGCTGCCGGCACCTGTCCTACGAGTTGCATGATAAAGAAGACAGTCATAAGTGCGG
CGACGATAGTCATGCCCCGCGCCCACCGGAAGGAGCTGACTGGGTTGAAGGCTCTCAAGGGCATCGGTCG
ACGCTCTCCCTTATGCGACTCCTGCATTAGGAAGCAGCCCAGTAGTAGGTTGAGGCCGTTGAGCACCGCC
GCCGCAAGGAATGGTGCATGCAAGGAGATGGCGCCCAACAGTCCCCCGGCCACGGGGCCTGCCACCATAC
CCACGCCGAAACAAGCGCTCATGAGCCCGAAGTGGCGAGCCCGATCTTCCCCATCGGTGATGTCGGCGAT
ATAGGCGCCAGCAACCGCACCTGTGGCGCCGGTGATGCCGGCCACGATGCGTCCGGCGTAGAGGATCGCG
GCCGCCATAATGTGCCTGTCAAATGGACGAAGCAGGGATTCTGCAAACCCTATGCTACTCCCTCGAGCCG
TCAATTGTCTGATTCGTTACCAATTATGACAACTTGACGGCTACATCATTCACTTTTTCTTCACAACCGG
CACGGAACTCGCTCGGGCTGGCCCCGGTGCATTTTTTAAATACCCGCGAGAAATAGAGTTGATCGTCAAA
ACCAACATTGCGACCGACGGTGGCGATAGGCATCCGGGTGGTGCTCAAAAGCAGCTTCGCCTGGCTGATA
CGTTGGTCCTCGCGCCAGCTTAAGACGCTAATCCCTAACTGCTGGCGGAAAAGATGTGACAGACGCGACG
GCGACAAGCAAACATGCTGTGCGACGCTGGCTATATCAAAATTGCTGTCTGCCAGGTGATCGCTGATGTA
CTGACAAGCCTCGCGTACCCGATTATCCATCGGTGGATGGAGCGACTCGTTAATCGCTTCCATGCGCCGC
AGTAACAATTGCTCAAGCAGATTTATCGCCAGCAGCTCCGAATAGCGCCCTTCCCCTTGCCCGGCGTTAA
TGATTTGCCCAAACAGGTCGCTGAAATGCGGCTGGTGCGCTTCATCCGGGCGAAAGAACCCCGTATTGGC
AAAGATTGACGGCCAGTTAAGCCATTCATGCCAGTAGGCGCGCGGACGAAAGTAAACCCACTGGTGATAC
CATTCGCGAGCCTCCGGATGACGACCGTAGTGATGAATCTCTCCTGGCGGGAACAGCAAAATATCACCCG
GTCGGCAAACAAATTCTCGTCCCTGATTTTTCACCACCCCCTGACCGCGAATGGTGAGATTGAGAATATA
ACCTTTCATTCCCAGCGGTCGGTCGATAAAAAAATCGAGATAACCGTTGGCCTCAATCGGCGTTAAACCC
GCCACCAGATGGGCATTAAACGAGTATCCCGGCAGCAGGGGATCATTTTGCGCTTCAGCCATACTTTTCA
TACTCCCGCCATTCAGAGAAGAAACCAATTGTCCATATTGCATCAGACATTGCCGTCACTGCGTCTTTTA
CTGGCTCTTCTCGCTAACCAAACCGGTAACCCCGCTTATTAAAAGCATTCTGTAACAAAGCGGGACCAAA
GCCATGACAAAAACGCGTAACAAAAGTGTCTATAATCACGGCAGAAAAGTCCACATTGATTATTTGCACG
GCGTCACACTTTGCTATGCCATAGCATTTTTATCCATAAGATTAGCGGATCTTACCTGACGCTTTTTATC
GCAACTCTCTACTGTTTCTCCATACCCGTTTTTTTGGGCTAACATCTAGAAATAATTTTGTTTAACTTTA
AGAAGGAGATATACATATGAAATCTTCTCACCATCACCATCACCATGGTTCTTCTATGAAAATCGAAGAA
GGTAAACTGGTAATCTGGATTAACGGCGATAAAGGCTATAACGGTCTCGCTGAAGTCGGTAAGAAATTCG
AGAAAGATACCGGAATTAAAGTCACCGTTGAGCATCCGGATAAACTGGAAGAGAAATTCCCACAGGTTGC
GGCAACTGGCGATGGCCCTGACATTATCTTCTGGGCACACGACCGCTTTGGTGGCTACGCTCAATCTGGC
CTGTTGGCTGAAATCACCCCGGACAAAGCGTTCCAGGACAAGCTGTATCCGTTTACCTGGGATGCCGTAC
GTTACAACGGCAAGCTGATTGCTTACCCGATCGCTGTTGAAGCGTTATCGCTGATTTATAACAAAGATCT
GCTGCCGAACCCGCCAAAAACCTGGGAAGAGATCCCGGCGCTGGATAAAGAACTGAAAGCGAAAGGTAAG
AGCGCGCTGATGTTCAACCTGCAAGAACCGTACTTCACCTGGCCGCTGATTGCTGCTGACGGGGGTTATG
CGTTCAAGTATGAAAACGGCAAGTACGACATTAAAGACGTGGGCGTGGATAACGCTGGCGCGAAAGCGGG
TCTGACCTTCCTGGTTGACCTGATTAAAAACAAACACATGAATGCAGACACCGATTACTCCATCGCAGAA
GCTGCCTTTAATAAAGGCGAAACAGCGATGACCATCAACGGCCCGTGGGCATGGTCCAACATCGACACCA
GCAAAGTGAATTATGGTGTAACGGTACTGCCGACCTTCAAGGGTCAACCATCCAAACCGTTCGTTGGCGT
GCTGAGCGCAGGTATTAACGCCGCCAGTCCGAACAAAGAGCTGGCAAAAGAGTTCCTCGAAAACTATCTG
CTGACTGATGAAGGTCTGGAAGCGGTTAATAAAGACAAACCGCTGGGTGCCGTAGCGCTGAAGTCTTACG
AGGAAGAGTTGGCGAAAGATCCACGTATTGCCGCCACTATGGAAAACGCCCAGAAAGGTGAAATCATGCC
GAACATCCCGCAGATGTCCGCTTTCTGGTATGCCGTGCGTACTGCGGTGATCAACGCCGCCAGCGGTCGT
CAGACTGTCGATGAAGCCCTGAAAGACGCGCAGACTAATTCGAGCTCGAACAACAACAACAATAACAATA
ACAACAACCTCGGGATCGAGGAAAACCTGTACTTCCAATCCAATATTGGAAGTGGATAACGGATCCCTTG
GCTGTTTTGGCGGATGAGAGAAGATTTTCAGCCTGATACAGATTAAATCAGAACGCAGAAGCGGTCTGAT
AAAACAGAATTTGCCTGGCGGCAGTAGCGCGGTGGTCCCACCTGACCCCATGCCGAACTCAGAAGTGAAA
CGCCGTAGCGCCGATGGTAGTGTGGGGTCTCCCCATGCGAGAGTAGGGAACTGCCAGGCATCAAATAAAA
CGAAAGGCTCAGTCGAAAGACTGGGCCTTTCGTTTTATCTGTTGTTTGTCGGTGAACT
