Features (pLannotate 1.2.2; 15 found; start..end, strand, type, name):
     21..67      -  terminator     rrnB T1 terminator: transcription terminator T1 from the E. coli rrnB gene
     69..184     -  ncRNA          5S rRNA: Accession: RF00001 - 5S ribosomal RNA
    302..318     -  CDS            TEV site (fragment): tobacco etch virus (TEV) protease recognition and cleavage site
    373..1473    -  CDS            MBP: maltose binding protein from E. coli; malE (mutated); This version of the gene does not encode a signal sequence, so MBP will remain in the cytosol.
   1483..1500    -  CDS            6xHis: 6xHis affinity tag
   1520..1542    -  RBS            RBS: efficient ribosome binding site from bacteriophage T7 gene 10 (Olins and Rangwala, 1989)
   1576..1860    -  promoter       araBAD promoter: araBAD; promoter of the L-arabinose operon of E. coli; the araC regulatory gene is transcribed in the opposite direction (Guzman et al., 1995)
   1887..2765    +  CDS            araC: L-arabinose regulatory protein; araC
   2862..3762    +  CDS            TcR (fragment): tetracycline efflux protein; tet; confers resistance to tetracycline
   4004..4384    -  CDS            YPB1_ECOLX: Protein predicted: Swiss-Prot protein existence level 4. From Escherichia coli.
   4401..4592    +  CDS            rop: Rop protein, which maintains plasmids at low copy number; rop
   4694..4834    +  misc_feature   bom: basis of mobility region from pBR322
   5020..5608    -  rep_origin     ori: high-copy-number ColE1/pMB1/pBR322/pUC origin of replication
   5778..6638    -  CDS            AmpR: β-lactamase; bla; confers resistance to ampicillin, carbenicillin, and related antibiotics
   6639..6743    -  promoter       AmpR promoter: bla
>Addgene plasmid #37503 | pBad His6 MBP TEV LIC cloning vector (8C) | addgene full sequence | sequence record 382458 | Addgene NGS Result
AGTTCACCGACAAACAACAGATAAAACGAAAGGCCCAGTCTTTCGACTGAGCCTTTCGTTTTATTTGATG
CCTGGCAGTTCCCTACTCTCGCATGGGGAGACCCCACACTACCATCGGCGCTACGGCGTTTCACTTCTGA
GTTCGGCATGGGGTCAGGTGGGACCACCGCGCTACTGCCGCCAGGCAAATTCTGTTTTATCAGACCGCTT
CTGCGTTCTGATTTAATCTGTATCAGGCTGAAAATCTTCTCTCATCCGCCAAAACAGCCAAGGGATCCGT
TATCCACTTCCAATATTGGATTGGAAGTACAGGTTTTCCTCGATCCCGAGGTTGTTGTTATTGTTATTGT
TGTTGTTGTTCGAGCTCGAATTAGTCTGCGCGTCTTTCAGGGCTTCATCGACAGTCTGACGACCGCTGGC
GGCGTTGATCACCGCAGTACGCACGGCATACCAGAAAGCGGACATCTGCGGGATGTTCGGCATGATTTCA
CCTTTCTGGGCGTTTTCCATAGTGGCGGCAATACGTGGATCTTTCGCCAACTCTTCCTCGTAAGACTTCA
GCGCTACGGCACCCAGCGGTTTGTCTTTATTAACCGCTTCCAGACCTTCATCAGTCAGCAGATAGTTTTC
GAGGAACTCTTTTGCCAGCTCTTTGTTCGGACTGGCGGCGTTAATACCTGCGCTCAGCACGCCAACGAAC
GGTTTGGATGGTTGACCCTTGAAGGTCGGCAGTACCGTTACACCATAATTCACTTTGCTGGTGTCGATGT
TGGACCATGCCCACGGGCCGTTGATGGTCATCGCTGTTTCGCCTTTATTAAAGGCAGCTTCTGCGATGGA
GTAATCGGTGTCTGCATTCATGTGTTTGTTTTTAATCAGGTCAACCAGGAAGGTCAGACCCGCTTTCGCG
CCAGCGTTATCCACGCCCACGTCTTTAATGTCGTACTTGCCGTTTTCATACTTGAACGCATAACCCCCGT
CAGCAGCAATCAGCGGCCAGGTGAAGTACGGTTCTTGCAGGTTGAACATCAGCGCGCTCTTACCTTTCGC
TTTCAGTTCTTTATCCAGCGCCGGGATCTCTTCCCAGGTTTTTGGCGGGTTCGGCAGCAGATCTTTGTTA
TAAATCAGCGATAACGCTTCAACAGCGATCGGGTAAGCAATCAGCTTGCCGTTGTAACGTACGGCATCCC
AGGTAAACGGATACAGCTTGTCCTGGAACGCTTTGTCCGGGGTGATTTCAGCCAACAGGCCAGATTGAGC
GTAGCCACCAAAGCGGTCGTGTGCCCAGAAGATAATGTCAGGGCCATCGCCAGTTGCCGCAACCTGTGGG
AATTTCTCTTCCAGTTTATCCGGATGCTCAACGGTGACTTTAATTCCGGTATCTTTCTCGAATTTCTTAC
CGACTTCAGCGAGACCGTTATAGCCTTTATCGCCGTTAATCCAGATTACCAGTTTACCTTCTTCGATTTT
CATAGAAGAACCATGGTGATGGTGATGGTGAGAAGATTTCATATGTATATCTCCTTCTTAAAGTTAAACA
AAATTATTTCTAGATGTTAGCCCAAAAAAACGGGTATGGAGAAACAGTAGAGAGTTGCGATAAAAAGCGT
CAGGTAAGATCCGCTAATCTTATGGATAAAAATGCTATGGCATAGCAAAGTGTGACGCCGTGCAAATAAT
CAATGTGGACTTTTCTGCCGTGATTATAGACACTTTTGTTACGCGTTTTTGTCATGGCTTTGGTCCCGCT
TTGTTACAGAATGCTTTTAATAAGCGGGGTTACCGGTTTGGTTAGCGAGAAGAGCCAGTAAAAGACGCAG
TGACGGCAATGTCTGATGCAATATGGACAATTGGTTTCTTCTCTGAATGGCGGGAGTATGAAAAGTATGG
CTGAAGCGCAAAATGATCCCCTGCTGCCGGGATACTCGTTTAATGCCCATCTGGTGGCGGGTTTAACGCC
GATTGAGGCCAACGGTTATCTCGATTTTTTTATCGACCGACCGCTGGGAATGAAAGGTTATATTCTCAAT
CTCACCATTCGCGGTCAGGGGGTGGTGAAAAATCAGGGACGAGAATTTGTTTGCCGACCGGGTGATATTT
TGCTGTTCCCGCCAGGAGAGATTCATCACTACGGTCGTCATCCGGAGGCTCGCGAATGGTATCACCAGTG
GGTTTACTTTCGTCCGCGCGCCTACTGGCATGAATGGCTTAACTGGCCGTCAATCTTTGCCAATACGGGG
TTCTTTCGCCCGGATGAAGCGCACCAGCCGCATTTCAGCGACCTGTTTGGGCAAATCATTAACGCCGGGC
AAGGGGAAGGGCGCTATTCGGAGCTGCTGGCGATAAATCTGCTTGAGCAATTGTTGCTGCGGCGCATGGA
AGCGATTAACGAGTCGCTCCATCCACCGATGGATAATCGGGTACGCGAGGCTTGTCAGTACATCAGCGAT
CACCTGGCAGACAGCAATTTTGATATAGCCAGCGTCGCACAGCATGTTTGCTTGTCGCCGTCGCGTCTGT
CACGTCTTTTCCGCCAGCAGTTAGGGATTAGCGTCTTAAGCTGGCGCGAGGACCAACGTATCAGCCAGGC
GAAGCTGCTTTTGAGCACCACCCGGATGCCTATCGCCACCGTCGGTCGCAATGTTGGTTTTGACGATCAA
CTCTATTTCTCGCGGGTATTTAAAAAATGCACCGGGGCCAGCCCGAGCGAGTTCCGTGCCGGTTGTGAAG
AAAAAGTGAATGATGTAGCCGTCAAGTTGTCATAATTGGTAACGAATCAGACAATTGACGGCTCGAGGGA
GTAGCATAGGGTTTGCAGAATCCCTGCTTCGTCCATTTGACGGGCACATTATGGCGGCCGCGATCCTCTA
CGCCGGACGCATCGTGGCCGGCATCACCGGCGCCACAGGTGCGGTTGCTGGCGCCTATATCGCCGACATC
ACCGATGGGGAAGATCGGGCTCGCCACTTCGGGCTCATGAGCGCTTGTTTCGGCGTGGGTATGGTGGCAG
GCCCCGTGGCCGGGGGACTGTTGGGCGCCATCTCCTTGCATGCACCATTCCTTGCGGCGGCGGTGCTCAA
CGGCCTCAACCTACTACTGGGCTGCTTCCTAATGCAGGAGTCGCATAAGGGAGAGCGTCGACCGATGCCC
TTGAGAGCCTTCAACCCAGTCAGCTCCTTCCGGTGGGCGCGGGGCATGACTATCGTCGCCGCACTTATGA
CTGTCTTCTTTATCATGCAACTCGTAGGACAGGTGCCGGCAGCGCTCTGGGTCATTTTCGGCGAGGACCG
CTTTCGCTGGAGCGCGACGATGATCGGCCTGTCGCTTGCGGTATTCGGAATCTTGCACGCCCTCGCTCAA
GCCTTCGTCACTGGTCCCGCCACCAAACGTTTCGGCGAGAAGCAGGCCATTATCGCCGGCATGGCGGCCG
ACGCGCTGGGCTACGTCTTGCTGGCGTTCGCGACGCGAGGCTGGATGGCCTTCCCCATTATGATTCTTCT
CGCTTCCGGCGGCATCGGGATGCCCGCGTTGCAGGCCATGCTGTCCAGGCAGGTAGATGACGACCATCAG
GGACAGCTTCAAGGATCGCTCGCGGCTCTTACCAGCCTAACTTCGATCATTGGACCGCTGATCGTCACGG
CGATTTATGCCGCCTCGGCGAGCACATGGAACGGGTTGGCATGGATTGTAGGCGCCGCCCTATACCTTGT
CTGCCTCCCCGCGTTGCGTCGCGGTGCATGGAGCCGGGCCACCTCGACCTGAATGGAAGCCGGCGGCACC
TCGCTAACGGATTCACCACTCCAAGAATTGGAGCCAATCAATTCTTGCGGAGAACTGTGAATGCGCAAAC
CAACCCTTGGCAGAACATATCCATCGCGTCCGCCATCTCCAGCAGCCGCACGCGGCGCATCTCGGGCAGC
GTTGGGTCCTGGCCACGGGTGCGCATGATCGTGCTCCTGTCGTTGAGGACCCGGCTAGGCTGGCGGGGTT
GCCTTACTGGTTAGCAGAATGAATCACCGATACGCGAGCGAACGTGAAGCGACTGCTGCTGCAAAACGTC
TGCGACCTGAGCAACAACATGAATGGTCTTCGGTTTCCGTGTTTCGTAAAGTCTGGAAACGCGGAAGTCA
GCGCCCTGCACCATTATGTTCCGGATCTGCATCGCAGGATGCTGCTGGCTACCCTGTGGAACACCTACAT
CTGTATTAACGAAGCGCTGGCATTGACCCTGAGTGATTTTTCTCTGGTCCCGCCGCATCCATACCGCCAG
TTGTTTACCCTCACAACGTTCCAGTAACCGGGCATGTTCATCATCAGTAACCCGTATCGTGAGCATCCTC
TCTCGTTTCATCGGTATCATTACCCCCATGAACAGAAATCCCCCTTACACGGAGGCATCAGTGACCAAAC
AGGAAAAAACCGCCCTTAACATGGCCCGCTTTATCAGAAGCCAGACATTAACGCTTCTGGAGAAACTCAA
CGAGCTGGACGCGGATGAACAGGCAGACATCTGTGAATCGCTTCACGACCACGCTGATGAGCTTTACCGC
AGCTGCCTCGCGCGTTTCGGTGATGACGGTGAAAACCTCTGACACATGCAGCTCCCGGAGACGGTCACAG
CTTGTCTGTAAGCGGATGCCGGGAGCAGACAAGCCCGTCAGGGCGCGTCAGCGGGTGTTGGCGGGTGTCG
GGGCGCAGCCATGACCCAGTCACGTAGCGATAGCGGAGTGTATACTGGCTTAACTATGCGGCATCAGAGC
AGATTGTACTGAGAGTGCACCATATGCGGTGTGAAATACCGCACAGATGCGTAAGGAGAAAATACCGCAT
CAGGCGCTCTTCCGCTTCCTCGCTCACTGACTCGCTGCGCTCGGTCGTTCGGCTGCGGCGAGCGGTATCA
GCTCACTCAAAGGCGGTAATACGGTTATCCACAGAATCAGGGGATAACGCAGGAAAGAACATGTGAGCAA
AAGGCCAGCAAAAGGCCAGGAACCGTAAAAAGGCCGCGTTGCTGGCGTTTTTCCATAGGCTCCGCCCCCC
TGACGAGCATCACAAAAATCGACGCTCAAGTCAGAGGTGGCGAAACCCGACAGGACTATAAAGATACCAG
GCGTTTCCCCCTGGAAGCTCCCTCGTGCGCTCTCCTGTTCCGACCCTGCCGCTTACCGGATACCTGTCCG
CCTTTCTCCCTTCGGGAAGCGTGGCGCTTTCTCATAGCTCACGCTGTAGGTATCTCAGTTCGGTGTAGGT
CGTTCGCTCCAAGCTGGGCTGTGTGCACGAACCCCCCGTTCAGCCCGACCGCTGCGCCTTATCCGGTAAC
TATCGTCTTGAGTCCAACCCGGTAAGACACGACTTATCGCCACTGGCAGCAGCCACTGGTAACAGGATTA
GCAGAGCGAGGTATGTAGGCGGTGCTACAGAGTTCTTGAAGTGGTGGCCTAACTACGGCTACACTAGAAG
GACAGTATTTGGTATCTGCGCTCTGCTGAAGCCAGTTACCTTCGGAAAAAGAGTTGGTAGCTCTTGATCC
GGCAAACAAACCACCGCTGGTAGCGGTGGTTTTTTTGTTTGCAAGCAGCAGATTACGCGCAGAAAAAAAG
GATCTCAAGAAGATCCTTTGATCTTTTCTACGGGGTCTGACGCTCAGTGGAACGAAAACTCACGTTAAGG
GATTTTGGTCATGAGATTATCAAAAAGGATCTTCACCTAGATCCTTTTAAATTAAAAATGAAGTTTTAAA
TCAATCTAAAGTATATATGAGTAAACTTGGTCCCGGGTTACCAATGCTTAATCAGTGAGGCACCTATCTC
AGCGATCTGTCTATTTCGTTCATCCATAGTTGCCTGACTCCCCGTCGTGTAGATAACTACGATACGGGAG
GGCTTACCATCTGGCCCCAGTGCTGCAATGATACCGCGAGACCCACGCTCACCGGCTCCAGATTTATCAG
CAATAAACCAGCCAGCCGGAAGGGCCGAGCGCAGAAGTGGTCCTGCAACTTTATCCGCCTCCATCCAGTC
TATTAATTGTTGCCGGGAAGCTAGAGTAAGTAGTTCGCCAGTTAATAGTTTGCGCAACGTTGTTGCCATT
GCTGCAGGCATCGTGGTGTCACGCTCGTCGTTTGGTATGGCTTCATTCAGCTCCGGTTCCCAACGATCAA
GGCGAGTTACATGATCCCCCATGTTGTGCAAAAAAGCGGTTAGCTCCTTCGGTCCTCCGATCGTTGTCAG
AAGTAAGTTGGCCGCAGTGTTATCACTCATGGTTATGGCAGCACTGCATAATTCTCTTACTGTCATGCCA
TCCGTAAGATGCTTTTCTGTGACTGGTGAGTACTCAACCAAGTCATTCTGAGAATAGTGTATGCGGCGAC
CGAGTTGCTCTTGCCCGGCGTCAACACGGGATAATACCGCGCCACATAGCAGAACTTTAAAAGTGCTCAT
CATTGGAAAACGTTCTTCGGGGCGAAAACTCTCAAGGATCTTACCGCTGTTGAGATCCAGTTCGATGTAA
CCCACTCGTGCACCCAACTGATCTTCAGCATCTTTTACTTTCACCAGCGTTTCTGGGTGAGCAAAAACAG
GAAGGCAAAATGCCGCAAAAAAGGGAATAAGGGCGACACGGAAATGTTGAATACTCATACTCTTCCTTTT
TCAATGTTATTGAAGCATTTATCAGGGTTATTGTCTCATGAGCGGATACATATTTGAATGTATTTAGAAA
AATAAACAAATAGGGGTTCCGCGCACATTTCCCCGAAAAGTGCCACCTGACGTCTAAGAAACCATTATTA
TCATGACATTAACCTATAAAAATAGGCGTATCACGAGGCCCTTTCGTCTTCAAGAATT
