>Addgene plasmid #37503 | pBad His6 MBP TEV LIC cloning vector (8C) | addgene partial sequence | sequence record 50869 | pBAD-F 5'-ATGCCATAGCATTTTTATCC-3'
TAATTTTGTTTAACTTTAAGAAGGAGATATACATATGAAATCTTCTCACCATCACCATCACCATGGTTCT
TCTATGAAAATCGAAGAAGGTAAACTGGTAATCTGGATTAACGGCGATAAAGGCTATAACGGTCTCGCTG
AAGTCGGTAAGAAATTCGAGAAAGATACCGGAATTAAAGTCACCGTTGAGCATCCGGATAAACTGGAAGA
GAAATTCCCACAGGTTGCGGCAACTGGCGATGGCCCTGACATTATCTTCTGGGCACACGACCGCTTTGGT
GGCTACGCTCAATCTGGCCTGTTGGCTGAAATCACCCCGGACAAAGCGTTCCAGGACAAGCTGTATCCGT
TTACCTGGGATGCCGTACGTTACAACGGCAAGCTGATTGCTTACCCGATCGCTGTTGAAGCGTTATCGCT
GATTTATAACAAAGATCTGCTGCCGAACCCGCCAAAAACCTGGGAAGAGATCCCGGCGCTGGATAAAGAA
CTGAAAGCGAAAGGTAAGAGCGCGCTGATGTTCAACCTGCAAGAACCGTACTTCACCTGGCCGCTGATTG
CTGCTGACGGGGGTTATGCGTTCAAGTATGAAAACGGCAAGTACGACATTAAAGACGTGGGCGTGGATAA
CGCTGGCGCGAAAGCGGGTCTGACCTTCCTGGTTGACCTGATTAAAAACAAACACATGAATGCAGACACC
GATTACTCCATCGCAGAAGCTGCCTTTAATAAAGGCGAAACAGCGATGACC
